Addgene plasmid #143758: TFORF1085
Purpose: Lentiviral vector for overexpressing transcription factor ORFs with unique 24-bp barcodes. Barcodes facilitate identification of transcription factors in pooled screens.
Depositing lab: Feng Zhang. Depositing organization: Broad Institute. Publication: A transcription factor atlas of directed differentiation. Joung J, Ma S, Tay T, Geiger-Schuller KR, Kirchgatterer PC, Verdine VK, Guo B, Arias-Garcia MA, Allen WE, Singh A, Kuksenko O, Abudayyeh OO, Gootenberg JS, Fu Z, Macrae RK, Buenrostro JD, Regev A, Zhang F. Cell. 2023 Jan 5;186(1):209-229.e26. doi: 10.1016/j.cell.2022.11.026. PubMed 36608654.
Backbone
  Vector backbone: pLX_TRC317
  Backbone manufacturer: Broad Institute Genetic Perturbation Platform
  Backbone size w/o insert (bp): 8264
  Vector type: Mammalian Expression, Lentiviral
  Selectable markers: Puromycin
Growth in bacteria
  Bacterial resistance: Ampicillin, 100 μg/mL
  Growth temperature: 37°C
  Growth strain: NEB Stable
  Copy number: High Copy
Gene/Insert
  Gene/Insert name: AP2B1
  Species: H. sapiens (human)
  Insert size (bp): 2915
  Entrez Gene: AP2B1 (a.k.a. ADTB2, AP105B, AP2-BETA, CLAPB1)
  Promoter: EF1a
  Cloning method: Unknown
  Sequencing primers: 5′ GGGTGGAGACTGAAGTTAGGCCAG; 3′ CACATAGCGTAAAAGGAGCAACATAG
Terms and licenses: Academic/Nonprofit Terms; Industry Terms: Not Available to Industry
Depositor comments: NM_001282,XM_017024284,ENST00000621914 . The transcription factor ORF portion of this plasmid was synthesized by Genewiz. Please test multiple small colonies in case of plasmid recombination. To make this collection available in a timely manner, a portion of this collection was not fully sequenced by Addgene. If an Addgene verified full plasmid sequence is not available, please contact us prior to placing an order to request the full sequence.
How to cite: TFORF1085 was a gift from Feng Zhang (Addgene plasmid # 143758 ; http://n2t.net/addgene:143758 ; RRID:Addgene_143758)
