[The description below was written by a language model from this plasmid's Addgene catalogue record and pLannotate feature annotations shown in this document.]
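Description:
TFORF1085 is a lentiviral mammalian expression plasmid built on the pLX_TRC317 backbone and belonging to a barcoded collection of transcription factor ORF overexpression constructs. It carries the human AP2B1 open reading frame, encoding the beta subunit of the AP-2 adaptor complex involved in clathrin-dependent endocytosis. The synthesized ORF sits downstream of the strong constitutive EF-1α promoter. In bacteria the plasmid is maintained at high copy through a ColE1/pUC-type origin with ampicillin resistance. An f1 origin and remnants of a lac/lacZα cloning region, along with T7 and T3 promoters, are also present in the backbone. The depositor warns that the plasmid may recombine during propagation, a known issue for LTR-containing vectors.

The transfer cassette has a third-generation layout. An RSV promoter drives a truncated HIV-1 5' LTR, followed by the Ψ packaging signal with a gag fragment, the Rev response element and a cPPT/CTS. At the far end lies a self-inactivating ΔU3 3' LTR with an SV40 polyadenylation signal beyond it. Within the provirus, an SV40 early promoter drives puromycin N-acetyltransferase for selection of transduced cells. The EF-1α–AP2B1 unit follows, and a WPRE downstream enhances transcript stability and expression. The annotated coding region is somewhat shorter than the listed insert size, which is consistent with the insert including flanking sequence. The unique 24-bp barcode described for the collection is not itself annotated in the feature table. A short U6 promoter fragment is annotated between the ORF and the WPRE, and its function is not stated.

The barcode allows each ORF to be identified by sequencing in pooled overexpression screens, such as those probing directed differentiation of cells.
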