Features (pLannotate 1.2.2; 31 found; start..end, strand, type, name):
      5..231     +  promoter       RSV promoter: Rous sarcoma virus enhancer/promoter
    232..412     +  LTR            5' LTR (truncated): truncated 5' long terminal repeat (LTR) from HIV-1
    459..584     +  misc_feature   HIV-1 Ψ: packaging signal of human immunodeficiency virus type 1
    568..931     +  CDS            HIV-1 gag (fragment): gag protein from human immunodeficiency virus 1; gag
   1077..1310    +  misc_feature   RRE: The Rev response element (RRE) of HIV-1 allows for Rev-dependent mRNA export from the nucleus to the cytoplasm.
   1687..1713    +  CDS            Rev (fragment): human immunodeficiency virus 1 (HIV-1) Rev protein; rev; enhances nuclear export of unspliced and incompletely spliced viral mRNAs
   1720..1743    +  promoter       SV40 promoter (fragment): SV40 early promoter
   1744..1815    +  promoter       SV40 promoter (fragment): SV40 enhancer and early promoter
   1839..1974    +  rep_origin     SV40 ori: SV40 origin of replication
   2020..2616    +  CDS            PuroR (fragment): puromycin N-acetyltransferase; pac from Streptomyces; confers resistance to puromycin
   2665..2782    +  misc_feature   cPPT/CTS: central polypurine tract and central termination sequence of HIV-1
   2847..2913    +  CDS            small t antigen (fragment): SV40 (simian virus 40) small t antigen
   2920..4098    +  promoter       EF-1α promoter: strong constitutive promoter for human elongation factor EF-1α
   4115..6925    +  CDS            AP2B1: AP2B1_HUMAN - Also known as ADTB2, CLAPB1. Experimental evidence at protein level: Swiss-Prot protein existence level 1. Component of the adaptor protein complex 2 (AP-2). Adaptor protein complexes function in protein transport via transport vesicles in different membrane traffic pathways. Adaptor protein complexes are vesicle coat components and appear to be involved in cargo selection and vesicle formation. AP-2 is involved in clathrin-dependent endocytosis in which cargo proteins are incorporated into vesicles surrounded by clathrin (clathrin-coated vesicles, CCVs) which are destined for fu
   6941..6994    +  promoter       U6 promoter (fragment): RNA polymerase III promoter for human U6 snRNA
   7036..7624    +  misc_feature   WPRE: woodchuck hepatitis virus posttranscriptional regulatory element
   7675..7694    +  misc_feature   cPPT/CTS (fragment): central polypurine tract and central termination sequence of HIV-1
   7696..7929    +  LTR            3' LTR (ΔU3): self-inactivating 3' long terminal repeat (LTR) from HIV-1
   8007..8128    +  polyA_signal   SV40 poly(A) signal: SV40 polyadenylation signal
   8168..8303    +  rep_origin     SV40 ori: SV40 origin of replication
   8324..8342    -  promoter       T7 promoter: promoter for bacteriophage T7 RNA polymerase
   8350..8505    +  CDS            lacZα (fragment): LacZα fragment of β-galactosidase; lacZ fragment
   8510..8938    +  rep_origin     f1 ori (sequence partly withheld): f1 bacteriophage origin of replication; arrow indicates direction of (+) strand synthesis
   8991..9095    +  promoter       AmpR promoter: bla
   9096..9956    +  CDS            AmpR: β-lactamase; bla; confers resistance to ampicillin, carbenicillin, and related antibiotics
  10127..10715   +  rep_origin     ori: high-copy-number ColE1/pMB1/pBR322/pUC origin of replication
  10898..10990   +  CDS            lacI (fragment): lac repressor; lacI; The lac repressor binds to the lac operator to inhibit transcription in E. coli. This inhibition can be relieved by adding lactose or isopropyl-β-D-thiogalactopyranoside (IPTG).
  11003..11024   +  protein_bind   CAP binding site: CAP binding activates transcription in the presence of cAMP. E. coli catabolite activator protein
  11039..11069   +  promoter       lac promoter: promoter for the E. coli lac operon
  11073..11095   +  protein_bind   lac operator (fragment): The lac repressor binds to the lac operator to inhibit transcription in E. coli. This inhibition can be relieved by adding lactose or isopropyl-β-D-thiogalactopyranoside (IPTG). lac repressor encoded by lacI
  11138..11156   +  promoter       T3 promoter: promoter for bacteriophage T3 RNA polymerase
>Addgene plasmid #143758 | TFORF1085 | addgene full sequence | sequence record 407857 | Addgene NGS Result
TTAATGTAGTCTTATGCAATACTCTTGTAGTCTTGCAACATGGTAACGATGAGTTAGCAACATGCCTTAC
AAGGAGAGAAAAAGCACCGTGCATGCCGATTGGTGGAAGTAAGGTGGTACGATCGTGCCTTATTAGGAAG
GCAACAGACGGGTCTGACATGGATTGGACGAACCACTGAATTGCCGCATTGCAGAGATATTGTATTTAAG
TGCCTAGCTCGATACATAAACGGGTCTCTCTGGTTAGACCAGATCTGAGCCTGGGAGCTCTCTGGCTAAC
TAGGGAACCCACTGCTTAAGCCTCAATAAAGCTTGCCTTGAGTGCTTCAAGTAGTGTGTGCCCGTCTGTT
GTGTGACTCTGGTAACTAGAGATCCCTCAGACCCTTTTAGTCAGTGTGGAAAATCTCTAGCAGTGGCGCC
CGAACAGGGACTTGAAAGCGAAAGGGAAACCAGAGGAGCTCTCTCGACGCAGGACTCGGCTTGCTGAAGC
GCGCACGGCAAGAGGCGAGGGGCGGCGACTGGTGAGTACGCCAAAAATTTTGACTAGCGGAGGCTAGAAG
GAGAGAGATGGGTGCGAGAGCGTCAGTATTAAGCGGGGGAGAATTAGATCGCGATGGGAAAAAATTCGGT
TAAGGCCAGGGGGAAAGAAAAAATATAAATTAAAACATATAGTATGGGCAAGCAGGGAGCTAGAACGATT
CGCAGTTAATCCTGGCCTGTTAGAAACATCAGAAGGCTGTAGACAAATACTGGGACAGCTACAACCATCC
CTTCAGACAGGATCAGAAGAACTTAGATCATTATATAATACAGTAGCAACCCTCTATTGTGTGCATCAAA
GGATAGAGATAAAAGACACCAAGGAAGCTTTAGACAAGATAGAGGAAGAGCAAAACAAAAGTAAGACCAC
CGCACAGCAAGCGGCCGCTGATCTTCAGACCTGGAGGAGGAGATATGAGGGACAATTGGAGAAGTGAATT
ATATAAATATAAAGTAGTAAAAATTGAACCATTAGGAGTAGCACCCACCAAGGCAAAGAGAAGAGTGGTG
CAGAGAGAAAAAAGAGCAGTGGGAATAGGAGCTTTGTTCCTTGGGTTCTTGGGAGCAGCAGGAAGCACTA
TGGGCGCAGCGTCAATGACGCTGACGGTACAGGCCAGACAATTATTGTCTGGTATAGTGCAGCAGCAGAA
CAATTTGCTGAGGGCTATTGAGGCGCAACAGCATCTGTTGCAACTCACAGTCTGGGGCATCAAGCAGCTC
CAGGCAAGAATCCTGGCTGTGGAAAGATACCTAAAGGATCAACAGCTCCTGGGGATTTGGGGTTGCTCTG
GAAAACTCATTTGCACCACTGCTGTGCCTTGGAATGCTAGTTGGAGTAATAAATCTCTGGAACAGATTTG
GAATCACACGACCTGGATGGAGTGGGACAGAGAAATTAACAATTACACAAGCTTAATACACTCCTTAATT
GAAGAATCGCAAAACCAGCAAGAAAAGAATGAACAAGAATTATTGGAATTAGATAAATGGGCAAGTTTGT
GGAATTGGTTTAACATAACAAATTGGCTGTGGTATATAAAATTATTCATAATGATAGTAGGAGGCTTGGT
AGGTTTAAGAATAGTTTTTGCTGTACTTTCTATAGTGAATAGAGTTAGGCAGGGATATTCACCATTATCG
TTTCAGACCCACCTCCCAACCCCGAGGGGACCCATGCATTGCATCTCAATTAGTCAGCAACCAGGTGTGG
AAAGTCCCCAGGCTCCCCAGCAGGCAGAAGTATGCAAAGCATGCGTCTCAATTAGTCAGCAACCATAGTC
CCGCCCCTAACTCCGCCCATCCCGCCCCTAACTCCGCCCAGTTCCGCCCATTCTCCGCCCCATGGCTGAC
TAATTTTTTTTATTTATGCAGAGGCCGAGGCCGCCTCGGCCTCTGAGCTATTCCAGAAGTAGTGAGGAGG
CTTTTTTGGAGGCCTAGGCTTTTGCAAAAAGCTTTCTAGAGGTACCACCGGAGCTTACCATGACCGAGTA
CAAGCCCACGGTGCGCCTCGCCACCCGCGACGACGTCCCCAGGGCCGTACGCACCCTCGCCGCCGCGTTC
GCCGACTACCCCGCCACGCGCCACACCGTCGATCCGGACCGCCACATCGAGCGGGTCACCGAGCTGCAAG
AACTCTTCCTCACGCGCGTCGGGCTCGACATCGGCAAGGTGTGGGTCGCGGACGACGGCGCCGCCGTGGC
GGTCTGGACCACGCCGGAGAGCGTCGAAGCGGGGGCGGTGTTCGCCGAGATCGGCCCGCGCATGGCCGAG
TTGAGCGGTTCCCGGCTGGCCGCGCAGCAACAGATGGAAGGCCTCCTGGCGCCGCACCGGCCCAAGGAGC
CCGCGTGGTTCCTGGCCACCGTCGGCGTCTCGCCCGACCACCAGGGCAAGGGTCTGGGCAGCGCCGTCGT
GCTCCCCGGAGTGGAGGCGGCCGAGCGCGCCGGGGTGCCCGCCTTCCTGGAGACCTCCGCGCCCCGCAAC
CTCCCCTTCTACGAGCGGCTCGGCTTCACCGTCACCGCCGACGTCGAGGTGCCCGAAGGACCGCGCACCT
GGTGCATGACCCGCAAGCCCGGTGCCAGTTAACGAATTCTAGATCTTGAGACAAATGGCAGTATTCATCC
ACAATTTTAAAAGAAAAGGGGGGATTGGGGGGTACAGTGCAGGGGAAAGAATAGTAGACATAATAGCAAC
AGACATACAAACTAAAGAATTACAAAAACAAATTACAAAAATTCAAAATTTTCGGGTTTATTACAGGGAC
AGCAGAGATCCACTTTGGCGCCGGCTCGAGGCCTGCAGGTGCAAAGATGGATAAAGTTTTAAACAGAGAG
GAATCTTTGCAGCTAATGGACCTTCTAGGTCTTGAAAGGAGTGGGAATTGGCTCCGGTGCCCGTCAGTGG
GCAGAGCGCACATCGCCCACAGTCCCCGAGAAGTTGGGGGGAGGGGTCGGCAATTGAACCGGTGCCTAGA
GAAGGTGGCGCGGGGTAAACTGGGAAAGTGATGTCGTGTACTGGCTCCGCCTTTTTCCCGAGGGTGGGGG
AGAACCGTATATAAGTGCAGTAGTCGCCGTGAACGTTCTTTTTCGCAACGGGTTTGCCGCCAGAACACAG
GTAAGTGCCGTGTGTGGTTCCCGCGGGCCTGGCCTCTTTACGGGTTATGGCCCTTGCGTGCCTTGAATTA
CTTCCACCTGGCTGCAGTACGTGATTCTTGATCCCGAGCTTCGGGTTGGAAGTGGGTGGGAGAGTTCGAG
GCCTTGCGCTTAAGGAGCCCCTTCGCCTCGTGCTTGAGTTGAGGCCTGGCCTGGGCGCTGGGGCCGCCGC
GTGCGAATCTGGTGGCACCTTCGCGCCTGTCTCGCTGCTTTCGATAAGTCTCTAGCCATTTAAAATTTTT
GATGACCTGCTGCGACGCTTTTTTTCTGGCAAGATAGTCTTGTAAATGCGGGCCAAGATCTGCACACTGG
TATTTCGGTTTTTGGGGCCGCGGGCGGCGACGGGGCCCGTGCGTCCCAGCGCACATGTTCGGCGAGGCGG
GGCCTGCGAGCGCGGCCACCGAGAATCGGACGGGGGTAGTCTCAAGCTGGCCGGCCTGCTCTGGTGCCTG
GCCTCGCGCCGCCGTGTATCGCCCCGCCCTGGGCGGCAAGGCTGGCCCGGTCGGCACCAGTTGCGTGAGC
GGAAAGATGGCCGCTTCCCGGCCCTGCTGCAGGGAGCTCAAAATGGAGGACGCGGCGCTCGGGAGAGCGG
GCGGGTGAGTCACCCACACAAAGGAAAAGGGCCTTTCCGTCCTCAGCCGTCGCTTCATGTGACTCCACGG
AGTACCGGGCGCCGTCCAGGCACCTCGATTAGTTCTCGAGCTTTTGGAGTACGTCGTCTTTAGGTTGGGG
GGAGGGGTTTTATGCGATGGAGTTTCCCCACACTGAGTGGGTGGAGACTGAAGTTAGGCCAGCTTGGCAC
TTGATGTAATTCTCCTTGGAATTTGCCCTTTTTGAGTTTGGATCTTGGTTCATTCTCAAGCCTCAGACAG
TGGTTCAAAGTTTTTTTCTTCCATTTCAGGTGTCGTGAGGCTAGCACCGCCACCATGACTGACTCCAAGT
ATTTCACAACCAATAAAAAAGGAGAAATATTTGAACTAAAAGCTGAACTCAACAATGAAAAGAAAGAAAA
GAGAAAGGAGGCTGTGAAGAAAGTGATTGCTGCTATGACCGTGGGGAAGGATGTTAGTTCTCTCTTTCCA
GACGTAGTGAACTGTATGCAGACTGACAATCTGGAACTAAAGAAGCTTGTGTATCTCTACTTGATGAACT
ACGCCAAGAGTCAGCCAGACATGGCCATCATGGCTGTAAACAGCTTTGTGAAGGACTGTGAAGATCCTAA
TCCTTTGATTCGAGCCTTGGCAGTCAGAACCATGGGGTGCATCCGGGTAGACAAAATTACAGAATATCTC
TGTGAGCCGCTCCGCAAGTGCTTGAAGGATGAGGATCCCTATGTTCGGAAAACAGCAGCAGTCTGCGTGG
CAAAACTCCATGATATCAATGCCCAAATGGTGGAAGATCAGGGATTTCTGGATTCTCTACGGGATCTCAT
AGCAGATTCAAATCCAATGGTGGTGGCTAATGCCGTAGCGGCATTATCTGAAATCAGTGAGTCTCACCCA
AACAGCAACTTACTTGATCTGAACCCACAGAACATTAATAAGCTGCTGACAGCCCTGAATGAATGCACTG
AATGGGGCCAGATTTTCATCCTGGACTGCCTGTCTAATTACAACCCTAAAGATGATCGGGAGGCTCAGAG
CATCTGTGAGCGGGTAACTCCCCGGCTATCCCATGCCAACTCAGCAGTGGTGCTTTCAGCGGTAAAAGTC
CTAATGAAGTTTCTAGAATTGTTACCTAAGGATTCTGACTACTACAATATGCTGCTGAAGAAGTTAGCCC
CTCCACTTGTCACTTTGCTGTCTGGGGAGCCAGAAGTGCAGTATGTCGCCCTGAGGAACATCAACTTAAT
TGTCCAGAAAAGGCCTGAAATCTTGAAGCAGGAAATCAAAGTCTTCTTTGTGAAGTACAATGATCCCATC
TATGTTAAACTAGAGAAGTTGGACATCATGATTCGTTTGGCATCTCAAGCCAACATTGCTCAGGTTCTGG
CAGAACTGAAAGAATATGCTACAGAGGTGGATGTTGACTTTGTTCGAAAAGCTGTGCGGGCCATTGGACG
GTGTGCCATCAAGGTGGAGCAATCTGCAGAGCGCTGTGTAAGCACATTGCTTGATCTAATCCAGACCAAA
GTGAATTATGTGGTCCAAGAAGCAATTGTTGTCATCAGGGACATCTTCCGCAAATACCCCAACAAGTATG
AAAGTATCATCGCCACTCTGTGTGAGAACTTAGACTCGCTGGATGAGCCAGATGCTCGAGCAGCTATGAT
TTGGATTGTGGGAGAATATGCTGAAAGAATTGACAATGCAGATGAGTTACTAGAAAGCTTCCTGGAGGGT
TTTCACGATGAAAGCACCCAGGTGCAGCTCACTCTGCTTACTGCCATAGTGAAGCTGTTTCTCAAGAAAC
CATCAGAAACACAGGAGCTAGTCCAGCAGGTCTTGAGTTTGGCAACACAGGATTCTGATAATCCTGACCT
TCGAGACCGGGGCTATATTTATTGGCGCCTTCTCTCAACTGACCCTGTTACAGCTAAAGAAGTAGTCTTG
TCTGAGAAGCCACTGATCTCTGAGGAGACGGACCTTATTGAGCCAACTCTGCTGGATGAGCTAATCTGCC
ACATTGGTTCTTTGGCCTCTGTGTATCATAAGCCTCCCAATGCTTTTGTGGAAGGAAGTCATGGAATTCA
TCGTAAACACTTGCCAATTCATCATGGGAGCACTGATGCAGGTGACAGCCCTGTTGGCACTACCACTGCA
ACGAACCTGGAACAGCCTCAGGTTATCCCCTCTCAAGGTGATCTTCTAGGGGATCTTTTAAACCTTGACC
TCGGTCCCCCAGTCAATGTGCCACAGGTGTCCTCCATGCAGATGGGAGCAGTGGATCTCCTAGGAGGAGG
ACTAGATAGTCTGGTGGGACAATCCTTCATCCCATCATCGGTGCCTGCAACCTTTGCTCCTTCACCTACA
CCTGCTGTGGTCAGCAGTGGACTGAATGACCTGTTTGAACTCTCCACAGGGATAGGCATGGCACCTGGTG
GATATGTGGCTCCTAAGGCTGTCTGGCTACCTGCAGTAAAGGCTAAAGGCTTGGAGATTTCCGGAACATT
TACTCACCGCCAAGGGCACATCTATATGGAAATGAACTTCACCAATAAAGCTCTGCAGCACATGACAGAT
TTTGCAATCCAGTTTAACAAAAATAGCTTTGGTGTCATCCCCAGCACTCCTCTGGCCATCCATACACCAC
TGATGCCAAACCAGAGCATTGATGTCTCCCTGCCTCTCAATACCTTGGGCCCAGTCATGAAGATGGAACC
TCTGAATAACCTCCAGGTGGCTGTGAAAAACAATATCGATGTCTTCTACTTCAGCTGCCTCATCCCACTC
AATGTGCTTTTTGTAGAAGATGGCAAAATGGAGCGCCAGGTCTTCCTTGCAACATGGAAGGATATTCCCA
ATGAAAATGAACTTCAGTTTCAGATTAAGGAATGTCATTTAAATGCTGACACTGTTTCCAGCAAGTTGCA
AAACAACAATGTTTATACTATTGCCAAGAGGAATGTGGAAGGGCAGGACATGCTGTACCAATCCCTGAAG
CTCACTAATGGCATTTGGATTTTGGCCGAACTACGTATCCAGCCAGGAAACCCCAATTACACGCTGTCAC
TGAAGTGTAGAGCTCCTGAAGTCTCTCAATACATCTATCAGGTCTACGACAGCATTTTGAAAAACTAGTA
ATGAACTAGTCCGTAACTTGAAAGTATTTCGATTTCTTGGCTTTATATATCTTGTGGAAAGGACGAGGAG
GGTGCCGATGACCCATCAAAACGCGTTAAGTCGACAATCAACCTCTGGATTACAAAATTTGTGAAAGATT
GACTGGTATTCTTAACTATGTTGCTCCTTTTACGCTATGTGGATACGCTGCTTTAATGCCTTTGTATCAT
GCTATTGCTTCCCGTATGGCTTTCATTTTCTCCTCCTTGTATAAATCCTGGTTGCTGTCTCTTTATGAGG
AGTTGTGGCCCGTTGTCAGGCAACGTGGCGTGGTGTGCACTGTGTTTGCTGACGCAACCCCCACTGGTTG
GGGCATTGCCACCACCTGTCAGCTCCTTTCCGGGACTTTCGCTTTCCCCCTCCCTATTGCCACGGCGGAA
CTCATCGCCGCCTGCCTTGCCCGCTGCTGGACAGGGGCTCGGCTGTTGGGCACTGACAATTCCGTGGTGT
TGTCGGGGAAATCATCGTCCTTTCCTTGGCTGCTCGCCTGTGTTGCCACCTGGATTCTGCGCGGGACGTC
CTTCTGCTACGTCCCTTCGGCCCTCAATCCAGCGGACCTTCCTTCCCGCGGCCTGCTGCCGGCTCTGCGG
CCTCTTCCGCGTCTTCGCCTTCGCCCTCAGACGAGTCGGATCTCCCTTTGGGCCGCCTCCCCGCGTCGAC
TTTAAGACCAATGACTTACAAGGCAGCTGTAGATCTTAGCCACTTTTTAAAAGAAAAGGGGGGACTGGAA
GGGCTAATTCACTCCCAACGAAGACAAGATCTGCTTTTTGCTTGTACTGGGTCTCTCTGGTTAGACCAGA
TCTGAGCCTGGGAGCTCTCTGGCTAACTAGGGAACCCACTGCTTAAGCCTCAATAAAGCTTGCCTTGAGT
GCTTCAAGTAGTGTGTGCCCGTCTGTTGTGTGACTCTGGTAACTAGAGATCCCTCAGACCCTTTTAGTCA
GTGTGGAAAATCTCTAGCAGTACGTATAGTAGTTCATGTCATCTTATTATTCAGTATTTATAACTTGCAA
AGAAATGAATATCAGAGAGTGAGAGGAACTTGTTTATTGCAGCTTATAATGGTTACAAATAAAGCAATAG
CATCACAAATTTCACAAATAAAGCATTTTTTTCACTGCATTCTAGTTGTGGTTTGTCCAAACTCATCAAT
GTATCTTATCATGTCTGGCTCTAGCTATCCCGCCCCTAACTCCGCCCATCCCGCCCCTAACTCCGCCCAG
TTCCGCCCATTCTCCGCCCCATGGCTGACTAATTTTTTTTATTTATGCAGAGGCCGAGGCCGCCTCGGCC
TCTGAGCTATTCCAGAAGTAGTGAGGAGGCTTTTTTGGAGGCCTAGGGACGTACCCAATTCGCCCTATAG
TGAGTCGTATTACGCGCGCTCACTGGCCGTCGTTTTACAACGTCGTGACTGGGAAAACCCTGGCGTTACC
CAACTTAATCGCCTTGCAGCACATCCCCCTTTCGCCAGCTGGCGTAATAGCGAAGAGGCCCGCACCGATC
GCCCTTCCCAACAGTTGCGCAGCCTGAATGGCGAATGGG
[124 nt withheld, positions 8510-8633]
C
[91 nt withheld, positions 8635-8725]
A
[49 nt withheld, positions 8727-8775]
CCTTTGACGTTGGAGTCCACGTTCTTT
[37 nt withheld, positions 8803-8839]
ACCCTATCTCGGTCTATTCTTTTGATTTATAAGGGATTTTGCCGATTTCGGCCTATTGGTTAAAAAATGA
GCTGATTTAACAAAAATTTAACGCGAATTTTAACAAAATATTAACGCTTACAATTTAGGTGGCACTTTTC
GGGGAAATGTGCGCGGAACCCCTATTTGTTTATTTTTCTAAATACATTCAAATATGTATCCGCTCATGAG
ACAATAACCCTGATAAATGCTTCAATAATATTGAAAAAGGAAGAGTATGAGTATTCAACATTTCCGTGTC
GCCCTTATTCCCTTTTTTGCGGCATTTTGCCTTCCTGTTTTTGCTCACCCAGAAACGCTGGTGAAAGTAA
AAGATGCTGAAGATCAGTTGGGTGCACGAGTGGGTTACATCGAACTGGATCTCAACAGCGGTAAGATCCT
TGAGAGTTTTCGCCCCGAAGAACGTTTTCCAATGATGAGCACTTTTAAAGTTCTGCTATGTGGCGCGGTA
TTATCCCGTATTGACGCCGGGCAAGAGCAACTCGGTCGCCGCATACACTATTCTCAGAATGACTTGGTTG
AGTACTCACCAGTCACAGAAAAGCATCTTACGGATGGCATGACAGTAAGAGAATTATGCAGTGCTGCCAT
AACCATGAGTGATAACACTGCGGCCAACTTACTTCTGACAACGATCGGAGGACCGAAGGAGCTAACCGCT
TTTTTGCACAACATGGGGGATCATGTAACTCGCCTTGATCGTTGGGAACCGGAGCTGAATGAAGCCATAC
CAAACGACGAGCGTGACACCACGATGCCTGTAGCAATGGCAACAACGTTGCGCAAACTATTAACTGGCGA
ACTACTTACTCTAGCTTCCCGGCAACAATTAATAGACTGGATGGAGGCGGATAAAGTTGCAGGACCACTT
CTGCGCTCGGCCCTTCCGGCTGGCTGGTTTATTGCTGATAAATCTGGAGCCGGTGAGCGTGGGTCTCGCG
GTATCATTGCAGCACTGGGGCCAGATGGTAAGCCCTCCCGTATCGTAGTTATCTACACGACGGGGAGTCA
GGCAACTATGGATGAACGAAATAGACAGATCGCTGAGATAGGTGCCTCACTGATTAAGCATTGGTAACTG
TCAGACCAAGTTTACTCATATATACTTTAGATTGATTTAAAACTTCATTTTTAATTTAAAAGGATCTAGG
TGAAGATCCTTTTTGATAATCTCATGACCAAAATCCCTTAACGTGAGTTTTCGTTCCACTGAGCGTCAGA
CCCCGTAGAAAAGATCAAAGGATCTTCTTGAGATCCTTTTTTTCTGCGCGTAATCTGCTGCTTGCAAACA
AAAAAACCACCGCTACCAGCGGTGGTTTGTTTGCCGGATCAAGAGCTACCAACTCTTTTTCCGAAGGTAA
CTGGCTTCAGCAGAGCGCAGATACCAAATACTGTTCTTCTAGTGTAGCCGTAGTTAGGCCACCACTTCAA
GAACTCTGTAGCACCGCCTACATACCTCGCTCTGCTAATCCTGTTACCAGTGGCTGCTGCCAGTGGCGAT
AAGTCGTGTCTTACCGGGTTGGACTCAAGACGATAGTTACCGGATAAGGCGCAGCGGTCGGGCTGAACGG
GGGGTTCGTGCACACAGCCCAGCTTGGAGCGAACGACCTACACCGAACTGAGATACCTACAGCGTGAGCT
ATGAGAAAGCGCCACGCTTCCCGAAGGGAGAAAGGCGGACAGGTATCCGGTAAGCGGCAGGGTCGGAACA
GGAGAGCGCACGAGGGAGCTTCCAGGGGGAAACGCCTGGTATCTTTATAGTCCTGTCGGGTTTCGCCACC
TCTGACTTGAGCGTCGATTTTTGTGATGCTCGTCAGGGGGGCGGAGCCTATGGAAAAACGCCAGCAACGC
GGCCTTTTTACGGTTCCTGGCCTTTTGCTGGCCTTTTGCTCACATGTTCTTTCCTGCGTTATCCCCTGAT
TCTGTGGATAACCGTATTACCGCCTTTGAGTGAGCTGATACCGCTCGCCGCAGCCGAACGACCGAGCGCA
GCGAGTCAGTGAGCGAGGAAGCGGAAGAGCGCCCAATACGCAAACCGCCTCTCCCCGCGCGTTGGCCGAT
TCATTAATGCAGCTGGCACGACAGGTTTCCCGACTGGAAAGCGGGCAGTGAGCGCAACGCAATTAATGTG
AGTTAGCTCACTCATTAGGCACCCCAGGCTTTACACTTTATGCTTCCGGCTCGTATGTTGTGTGGAATTG
TGAGCGGATAACAATTTCACACAGGAAACAGCTATGACCATGATTACGCCAAGCGCGCAATTAACCCTCA
CTAAAGGGAACAAAAGCTGGAGCTGCAAGC
