>Addgene plasmid #143758 | TFORF1085 | depositor partial sequence | sequence record 283401 | Insert
ACCGCCACCATGACTGACTCCAAGTATTTCACAACCAATAAAAAAGGAGAAATATTTGAACTAAAAGCTG
AACTCAACAATGAAAAGAAAGAAAAGAGAAAGGAGGCTGTGAAGAAAGTGATTGCTGCTATGACCGTGGG
GAAGGATGTTAGTTCTCTCTTTCCAGACGTAGTGAACTGTATGCAGACTGACAATCTGGAACTAAAGAAG
CTTGTGTATCTCTACTTGATGAACTACGCCAAGAGTCAGCCAGACATGGCCATCATGGCTGTAAACAGCT
TTGTGAAGGACTGTGAAGATCCTAATCCTTTGATTCGAGCCTTGGCAGTCAGAACCATGGGGTGCATCCG
GGTAGACAAAATTACAGAATATCTCTGTGAGCCGCTCCGCAAGTGCTTGAAGGATGAGGATCCCTATGTT
CGGAAAACAGCAGCAGTCTGCGTGGCAAAACTCCATGATATCAATGCCCAAATGGTGGAAGATCAGGGAT
TTCTGGATTCTCTACGGGATCTCATAGCAGATTCAAATCCAATGGTGGTGGCTAATGCCGTAGCGGCATT
ATCTGAAATCAGTGAGTCTCACCCAAACAGCAACTTACTTGATCTGAACCCACAGAACATTAATAAGCTG
CTGACAGCCCTGAATGAATGCACTGAATGGGGCCAGATTTTCATCCTGGACTGCCTGTCTAATTACAACC
CTAAAGATGATCGGGAGGCTCAGAGCATCTGTGAGCGGGTAACTCCCCGGCTATCCCATGCCAACTCAGC
AGTGGTGCTTTCAGCGGTAAAAGTCCTAATGAAGTTTCTAGAATTGTTACCTAAGGATTCTGACTACTAC
AATATGCTGCTGAAGAAGTTAGCCCCTCCACTTGTCACTTTGCTGTCTGGGGAGCCAGAAGTGCAGTATG
TCGCCCTGAGGAACATCAACTTAATTGTCCAGAAAAGGCCTGAAATCTTGAAGCAGGAAATCAAAGTCTT
CTTTGTGAAGTACAATGATCCCATCTATGTTAAACTAGAGAAGTTGGACATCATGATTCGTTTGGCATCT
CAAGCCAACATTGCTCAGGTTCTGGCAGAACTGAAAGAATATGCTACAGAGGTGGATGTTGACTTTGTTC
GAAAAGCTGTGCGGGCCATTGGACGGTGTGCCATCAAGGTGGAGCAATCTGCAGAGCGCTGTGTAAGCAC
ATTGCTTGATCTAATCCAGACCAAAGTGAATTATGTGGTCCAAGAAGCAATTGTTGTCATCAGGGACATC
TTCCGCAAATACCCCAACAAGTATGAAAGTATCATCGCCACTCTGTGTGAGAACTTAGACTCGCTGGATG
AGCCAGATGCTCGAGCAGCTATGATTTGGATTGTGGGAGAATATGCTGAAAGAATTGACAATGCAGATGA
GTTACTAGAAAGCTTCCTGGAGGGTTTTCACGATGAAAGCACCCAGGTGCAGCTCACTCTGCTTACTGCC
ATAGTGAAGCTGTTTCTCAAGAAACCATCAGAAACACAGGAGCTAGTCCAGCAGGTCTTGAGTTTGGCAA
CACAGGATTCTGATAATCCTGACCTTCGAGACCGGGGCTATATTTATTGGCGCCTTCTCTCAACTGACCC
TGTTACAGCTAAAGAAGTAGTCTTGTCTGAGAAGCCACTGATCTCTGAGGAGACGGACCTTATTGAGCCA
ACTCTGCTGGATGAGCTAATCTGCCACATTGGTTCTTTGGCCTCTGTGTATCATAAGCCTCCCAATGCTT
TTGTGGAAGGAAGTCATGGAATTCATCGTAAACACTTGCCAATTCATCATGGGAGCACTGATGCAGGTGA
CAGCCCTGTTGGCACTACCACTGCAACGAACCTGGAACAGCCTCAGGTTATCCCCTCTCAAGGTGATCTT
CTAGGGGATCTTTTAAACCTTGACCTCGGTCCCCCAGTCAATGTGCCACAGGTGTCCTCCATGCAGATGG
GAGCAGTGGATCTCCTAGGAGGAGGACTAGATAGTCTGGTGGGACAATCCTTCATCCCATCATCGGTGCC
TGCAACCTTTGCTCCTTCACCTACACCTGCTGTGGTCAGCAGTGGACTGAATGACCTGTTTGAACTCTCC
ACAGGGATAGGCATGGCACCTGGTGGATATGTGGCTCCTAAGGCTGTCTGGCTACCTGCAGTAAAGGCTA
AAGGCTTGGAGATTTCCGGAACATTTACTCACCGCCAAGGGCACATCTATATGGAAATGAACTTCACCAA
TAAAGCTCTGCAGCACATGACAGATTTTGCAATCCAGTTTAACAAAAATAGCTTTGGTGTCATCCCCAGC
ACTCCTCTGGCCATCCATACACCACTGATGCCAAACCAGAGCATTGATGTCTCCCTGCCTCTCAATACCT
TGGGCCCAGTCATGAAGATGGAACCTCTGAATAACCTCCAGGTGGCTGTGAAAAACAATATCGATGTCTT
CTACTTCAGCTGCCTCATCCCACTCAATGTGCTTTTTGTAGAAGATGGCAAAATGGAGCGCCAGGTCTTC
CTTGCAACATGGAAGGATATTCCCAATGAAAATGAACTTCAGTTTCAGATTAAGGAATGTCATTTAAATG
CTGACACTGTTTCCAGCAAGTTGCAAAACAACAATGTTTATACTATTGCCAAGAGGAATGTGGAAGGGCA
GGACATGCTGTACCAATCCCTGAAGCTCACTAATGGCATTTGGATTTTGGCCGAACTACGTATCCAGCCA
GGAAACCCCAATTACACGCTGTCACTGAAGTGTAGAGCTCCTGAAGTCTCTCAATACATCTATCAGGTCT
ACGACAGCATTTTGAAAAACTAGTAATGAACTAGTCCGTAACTTGAAAGTATTTCGATTTCTTGGCTTTA
TATATCTTGTGGAAAGGACGAGGAGGGTGCCGATGACCCATCAAA
