>Addgene plasmid #143758 | TFORF1085 | depositor partial sequence | sequence record 283402 | Barcode
GGAGGGTGCCGATGACCCATCAAA
